Addgene plasmid #140988: pcDNA3.1-Beta3
Purpose: Encodes a Gbeta subunit (GNB3) as an optimal component of a BRET2 biosensor for studying heterotrimeric G protein dissociation
Depositing lab: Bryan Roth. Depositing organization: University of North Carolina at Chapel Hill. Publication: TRUPATH, an open-source biosensor platform for interrogating the GPCR transducerome. Olsen RHJ, DiBerto JF, English JG, Glaudin AM, Krumm BE, Slocum ST, Che T, Gavin AC, McCorvy JD, Roth BL, Strachan RT. Nat Chem Biol. 2020 May 4. pii: 10.1038/s41589-020-0535-8. doi: 10.1038/s41589-020-0535-8. PubMed 32367019.
Backbone
  Vector backbone: pcDNA3.1
  Backbone manufacturer: Invitrogen
  Backbone size w/o insert (bp): 5353
  Vector type: Mammalian Expression
  Selectable markers: Neomycin (select with G418)
Growth in bacteria
  Bacterial resistance: Ampicillin, 100 μg/mL
  Growth temperature: 37°C
  Growth strain: NEB Stable
  Copy number: High Copy
Gene/Insert
  Gene/Insert name: GBeta3 (alt name: GNB3)
  Species: H. sapiens (human)
  Insert size (bp): 1023
  Entrez Gene: GNB3 (a.k.a. CSNB1H, HG2D)
  Promoter: CMV
  Cloning method: Gibson Cloning
  Sequencing primers: 5′ CGCAAATGGGCGGTAGGCGTG; 3′ TAGAAGGCACAGTCGAGG
Terms and licenses: Academic/Nonprofit Terms; Industry Terms: Not Available to Industry
Depositor comments: These plasmids were generated as part of the Illuminating the Druggable Genome (IDG) program sponsored by the NIH Common Fund. The goal of this program is to identify, gather, and distribute information and resources for proteins that currently are not well-studied yet belong to commonly drug-targeted protein families: protein kinases, non-olfactory G-protein coupled receptors (GPCRs), and ion channels. The IDG program is designed to develop fundamental research tools for understudied proteins, elucidate their function, and disseminate the IDG-related resources and data to the greater scientific community.
How to cite: pcDNA3.1-Beta3 was a gift from Bryan Roth (Addgene plasmid # 140988 ; http://n2t.net/addgene:140988 ; RRID:Addgene_140988)
