[The description below was written by a language model from this plasmid's Addgene catalogue record and pLannotate feature annotations shown in this document.]
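Description:
pcDNA3.1-Beta3 is a mammalian expression plasmid built on the Invitrogen pcDNA3.1 backbone that carries the human G protein beta-3 subunit (GNB3), inserted by Gibson cloning. The sequenced construct is about 6.4 kb. In E. coli it is maintained at high copy through a ColE1/pUC-type origin and selected with ampicillin via the β-lactamase gene and its native promoter. An f1 phage origin is also present. For mammalian cells, an SV40 early promoter drives the neomycin phosphotransferase gene, followed by an SV40 polyadenylation signal, allowing G418 selection of stable transfectants.

The payload is a simple expression cassette: the human cytomegalovirus immediate-early enhancer and promoter drive the roughly 1 kb GNB3 coding sequence, which is terminated by the bovine growth hormone polyadenylation signal. A T7 promoter sits between the CMV promoter and the insert, as is standard for this backbone, and could support in vitro transcription. The feature table shows no epitope tag, luciferase or fluorescent protein fused to GNB3, so the subunit appears to be expressed unmodified. Several short annotations (truncated HIV-1 LTR, ble, lacI, RSF ori and bom fragments, plus lac promoter/operator remnants) are small partial matches that most likely reflect backbone sequence rather than functional elements.

The plasmid belongs to the TRUPATH open-source biosensor platform, in which it supplies the Gβ component judged optimal for particular BRET2 sensors of heterotrimeric G protein dissociation. It is intended to be co-expressed with the other components of such a sensor to profile GPCR coupling across the transducerome. The partner constructs are not described in this record. It was produced under the NIH Illuminating the Druggable Genome program.
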