Features (pLannotate 1.2.2; 21 found; start..end, strand, type, name):
     66..654     -  rep_origin     ori: high-copy-number ColE1/pMB1/pBR322/pUC origin of replication
    825..1685    -  CDS            AmpR: β-lactamase; bla; confers resistance to ampicillin, carbenicillin, and related antibiotics
   1686..1790    -  promoter       AmpR promoter: bla
   1849..1901    -  misc_feature   bom (fragment): basis of mobility region from pBR322
   2056..2435    +  enhancer       CMV enhancer: human cytomegalovirus immediate early enhancer
   2436..2639    +  promoter       CMV promoter: human cytomegalovirus (CMV) immediate early promoter
   2635..2668    +  LTR            5' LTR (truncated) (fragment): truncated 5' long terminal repeat (LTR) from HIV-1
   2684..2702    +  promoter       T7 promoter: promoter for bacteriophage T7 RNA polymerase
   2722..3741    +  CDS            GNB3 (sequence partly withheld): GBB3_HUMAN - Experimental evidence at protein level: Swiss-Prot protein existence level 1. Guanine nucleotide-binding proteins (G proteins) are involved as a modulator or transducer in various transmembrane signaling systems. The beta and gamma chains are required for the GTPase activity, for replacement of GDP by GTP, and for G protein-effector interaction. From Homo sapiens (Human).
   3782..4006    +  polyA_signal   bGH poly(A) signal: bovine growth hormone polyadenylation signal
   4010..4031    +  promoter       SV40 promoter (fragment): SV40 enhancer and early promoter
   4052..4480    +  rep_origin     f1 ori (sequence partly withheld): f1 bacteriophage origin of replication; arrow indicates direction of (+) strand synthesis
   4494..4823    +  promoter       SV40 promoter: SV40 enhancer and early promoter
   4890..5681    +  CDS            neo: KKA2_KLEPN - Also known as kan, nptII. Experimental evidence at protein level: Swiss-Prot protein existence level 1. Resistance to kanamycin, neomycin, paromomycin, ribostamycin, butirosin and gentamicin B. From Klebsiella pneumoniae.
   5705..5863    +  CDS            ble (fragment): BLE_KLEPN - Experimental evidence at protein level: Swiss-Prot protein existence level 1. Binding protein with a strong affinity to the bleomycin family of antibiotics. Binds to CL990; an antimitotic-antibiotic compound. From Klebsiella pneumoniae.
   5858..5979    +  polyA_signal   SV40 poly(A) signal: SV40 polyadenylation signal
   6052..6068    -  protein_bind   lac operator: The lac repressor binds to the lac operator to inhibit transcription in E. coli. This inhibition can be relieved by adding lactose or isopropyl-β-D-thiogalactopyranoside (IPTG). lac repressor encoded by lacI
   6076..6106    -  promoter       lac promoter: promoter for the E. coli lac operon
   6121..6142    -  protein_bind   CAP binding site: CAP binding activates transcription in the presence of cAMP. E. coli catabolite activator protein
   6155..6247    -  CDS            lacI (fragment): lac repressor; lacI; The lac repressor binds to the lac operator to inhibit transcription in E. coli. This inhibition can be relieved by adding lactose or isopropyl-β-D-thiogalactopyranoside (IPTG).
   6249..6357    -  rep_origin     RSF ori (fragment): Plasmids containing the RSF 1030 origin of replication can be propagated in E. coli cells that contain additional plasmids with compatible origins.
>Addgene plasmid #140988 | pcDNA3.1-Beta3 | addgene full sequence | sequence record 301591 | Addgene NGS Result
AAGAACATGTGAGCAAAAGGCCAGCAAAAGGCCAGGAACCGTAAAAAGGCCGCGTTGCTGGCGTTTTTCC
ATAGGCTCCGCCCCCCTGACGAGCATCACAAAAATCGACGCTCAAGTCAGAGGTGGCGAAACCCGACAGG
ACTATAAAGATACCAGGCGTTTCCCCCTGGAAGCTCCCTCGTGCGCTCTCCTGTTCCGACCCTGCCGCTT
ACCGGATACCTGTCCGCCTTTCTCCCTTCGGGAAGCGTGGCGCTTTCTCATAGCTCACGCTGTAGGTATC
TCAGTTCGGTGTAGGTCGTTCGCTCCAAGCTGGGCTGTGTGCACGAACCCCCCGTTCAGCCCGACCGCTG
CGCCTTATCCGGTAACTATCGTCTTGAGTCCAACCCGGTAAGACACGACTTATCGCCACTGGCAGCAGCC
ACTGGTAACAGGATTAGCAGAGCGAGGTATGTAGGCGGTGCTACAGAGTTCTTGAAGTGGTGGCCTAACT
ACGGCTACACTAGAAGAACAGTATTTGGTATCTGCGCTCTGCTGAAGCCAGTTACCTTCGGAAAAAGAGT
TGGTAGCTCTTGATCCGGCAAACAAACCACCGCTGGTAGCGGTGGTTTTTTTGTTTGCAAGCAGCAGATT
ACGCGCAGAAAAAAAGGATCTCAAGAAGATCCTTTGATCTTTTCTACGGGGTCTGACGCTCAGTGGAACG
AAAACTCACGTTAAGGGATTTTGGTCATGAGATTATCAAAAAGGATCTTCACCTAGATCCTTTTAAATTA
AAAATGAAGTTTTAAATCAATCTAAAGTATATATGAGTAAACTTGGTCTGACAGTTACCAATGCTTAATC
AGTGAGGCACCTATCTCAGCGATCTGTCTATTTCGTTCATCCATAGTTGCCTGACTCCCCGTCGTGTAGA
TAACTACGATACGGGAGGGCTTACCATCTGGCCCCAGTGCTGCAATGATACCGCGAGACCCACGCTCACC
GGCTCCAGATTTATCAGCAATAAACCAGCCAGCCGGAAGGGCCGAGCGCAGAAGTGGTCCTGCAACTTTA
TCCGCCTCCATCCAGTCTATTAATTGTTGCCGGGAAGCTAGAGTAAGTAGTTCGCCAGTTAATAGTTTGC
GCAACGTTGTTGCCATTGCTACAGGCATCGTGGTGTCACGCTCGTCGTTTGGTATGGCTTCATTCAGCTC
CGGTTCCCAACGATCAAGGCGAGTTACATGATCCCCCATGTTGTGCAAAAAAGCGGTTAGCTCCTTCGGT
CCTCCGATCGTTGTCAGAAGTAAGTTGGCCGCAGTGTTATCACTCATGGTTATGGCAGCACTGCATAATT
CTCTTACTGTCATGCCATCCGTAAGATGCTTTTCTGTGACTGGTGAGTACTCAACCAAGTCATTCTGAGA
ATAGTGTATGCGGCGACCGAGTTGCTCTTGCCCGGCGTCAATACGGGATAATACCGCGCCACATAGCAGA
ACTTTAAAAGTGCTCATCATTGGAAAACGTTCTTCGGGGCGAAAACTCTCAAGGATCTTACCGCTGTTGA
GATCCAGTTCGATGTAACCCACTCGTGCACCCAACTGATCTTCAGCATCTTTTACTTTCACCAGCGTTTC
TGGGTGAGCAAAAACAGGAAGGCAAAATGCCGCAAAAAAGGGAATAAGGGCGACACGGAAATGTTGAATA
CTCATACTCTTCCTTTTTCAATATTATTGAAGCATTTATCAGGGTTATTGTCTCATGAGCGGATACATAT
TTGAATGTATTTAGAAAAATAAACAAATAGGGGTTCCGCGCACATTTCCCCGAAAAGTGCCACCTGACGT
CGACGGATCGGGAGATCTCCCGATCCCCTATGGTGCACTCTCAGTACAATCTGCTCTGATGCCGCATAGT
TAAGCCAGTATCTGCTCCCTGCTTGTGTGTTGGAGGTCGCTGAGTAGTGCGCGAGCAAAATTTAAGCTAC
AACAAGGCAAGGCTTGACCGACAATTGCATGAAGAATCTGCTTAGGGTTAGGCGTTTTGCGCTGCTTCGC
GATGTACGGGCCAGATATACGCGTTGACATTGATTATTGACTAGTTATTAATAGTAATCAATTACGGGGT
CATTAGTTCATAGCCCATATATGGAGTTCCGCGTTACATAACTTACGGTAAATGGCCCGCCTGGCTGACC
GCCCAACGACCCCCGCCCATTGACGTCAATAATGACGTATGTTCCCATAGTAACGCCAATAGGGACTTTC
CATTGACGTCAATGGGTGGAGTATTTACGGTAAACTGCCCACTTGGCAGTACATCAAGTGTATCATATGC
CAAGTACGCCCCCTATTGACGTCAATGACGGTAAATGGCCCGCCTGGCATTATGCCCAGTACATGACCTT
ATGGGACTTTCCTACTTGGCAGTACATCTACGTATTAGTCATCGCTATTACCATGGTGATGCGGTTTTGG
CAGTACATCAATGGGCGTGGATAGCGGTTTGACTCACGGGGATTTCCAAGTCTCCACCCCATTGACGTCA
ATGGGAGTTTGTTTTGGCACCAAAATCAACGGGACTTTCCAAAATGTCGTAACAACTCCGCCCCATTGAC
GCAAATGGGCGGTAGGCGTGTACGGTGGGAGGTCTATATAAGCAGAGCTCTCTGGCTAACTAGAGAACCC
ACTGCTTACTGGCTTATCGAAATTAATACGACTCACTATAGGGAGACCCAAGCTTGCCACCATG
[1017 nt withheld, positions 2725-3741]
TGATCTAGAGGGCCCGTTTAAACCCGCTGATCAGCCTCGACTGTGCCTTCTAGTTGCCAGCCATCTGTTG
TTTGCCCCTCCCCCGTGCCTTCCTTGACCCTGGAAGGTGCCACTCCCACTGTCCTTTCCTAATAAAATGA
GGAAATTGCATCGCATTGTCTGAGTAGGTGTCATTCTATTCTGGGGGGTGGGGTGGGGCAGGACAGCAAG
GGGGAGGATTGGGAAGACAATAGCAGGCATGCTGGGGATGCGGTGGGCTCTATGGCTTCTGAGGCGGAAA
GAACCAGCTGGGGCTCTAGGGGGTATCCCC
[124 nt withheld, positions 4052-4175]
C
[91 nt withheld, positions 4177-4267]
A
[49 nt withheld, positions 4269-4317]
CCTTTGACGTTGGAGTCCACGTTCTTT
[37 nt withheld, positions 4345-4381]
ACCCTATCTCGGTCTATTCTTTTGATTTATAAGGGATTTTGCCGATTTCGGCCTATTGGTTAAAAAATGA
GCTGATTTAACAAAAATTTAACGCGAATTAATTCTGTGGAATGTGTGTCAGTTAGGGTGTGGAAAGTCCC
CAGGCTCCCCAGCAGGCAGAAGTATGCAAAGCATGCATCTCAATTAGTCAGCAACCAGGTGTGGAAAGTC
CCCAGGCTCCCCAGCAGGCAGAAGTATGCAAAGCATGCATCTCAATTAGTCAGCAACCATAGTCCCGCCC
CTAACTCCGCCCATCCCGCCCCTAACTCCGCCCAGTTCCGCCCATTCTCCGCCCCATGGCTGACTAATTT
TTTTTATTTATGCAGAGGCCGAGGCCGCCTCTGCCTCTGAGCTATTCCAGAAGTAGTGAGGAGGCTTTTT
TGGAGGCCTAGGCTTTTGCAAAAAGCTCCCGGGAGCTTGTATATCCATTTTCGGATCTGATCAAGAGACA
GGATGAGGATCGTTTCGCATGATTGAACAAGATGGATTGCACGCAGGTTCTCCGGCCGCTTGGGTGGAGA
GGCTATTCGGCTATGACTGGGCACAACAGACAATCGGCTGCTCTGATGCCGCCGTGTTCCGGCTGTCAGC
GCAGGGGCGCCCGGTTCTTTTTGTCAAGACCGACCTGTCCGGTGCCCTGAATGAACTGCAGGACGAGGCA
GCGCGGCTATCGTGGCTGGCCACGACGGGCGTTCCTTGCGCAGCTGTGCTCGACGTTGTCACTGAAGCGG
GAAGGGACTGGCTGCTATTGGGCGAAGTGCCGGGGCAGGATCTCCTGTCATCTCACCTTGCTCCTGCCGA
GAAAGTATCCATCATGGCTGATGCAATGCGGCGGCTGCATACGCTTGATCCGGCTACCTGCCCATTCGAC
CACCAAGCGAAACATCGCATCGAGCGAGCACGTACTCGGATGGAAGCCGGTCTTGTCGATCAGGATGATC
TGGACGAAGAGCATCAGGGGCTCGCGCCAGCCGAACTGTTCGCCAGGCTCAAGGCGCGCATGCCCGACGG
CGAGGATCTCGTCGTGACCCATGGCGATGCCTGCTTGCCGAATATCATGGTGGAAAATGGCCGCTTTTCT
GGATTCATCGACTGTGGCCGGCTGGGTGTGGCGGACCGCTATCAGGACATAGCGTTGGCTACCCGTGATA
TTGCTGAAGAGCTTGGCGGCGAATGGGCTGACCGCTTCCTCGTGCTTTACGGTATCGCCGCTCCCGATTC
GCAGCGCATCGCCTTCTATCGCCTTCTTGACGAGTTCTTCTGAGCGGGACTCTGGGGTTCGAAATGACCG
ACCAAGCGACGCCCAACCTGCCATCACGAGATTTCGATTCCACCGCCGCCTTCTATGAAAGGTTGGGCTT
CGGAATCGTTTTCCGGGACGCCGGCTGGATGATCCTCCAGCGCGGGGATCTCATGCTGGAGTTCTTCGCC
CACCCCAACTTGTTTATTGCAGCTTATAATGGTTACAAATAAAGCAATAGCATCACAAATTTCACAAATA
AAGCATTTTTTTCACTGCATTCTAGTTGTGGTTTGTCCAAACTCATCAATGTATCTTATCATGTCTGTAT
ACCGTCGACCTCTAGCTAGAGCTTGGCGTAATCATGGTCATAGCTGTTTCCTGTGTGAAATTGTTATCCG
CTCACAATTCCACACAACATACGAGCCGGAAGCATAAAGTGTAAAGCCTGGGGTGCCTAATGAGTGAGCT
AACTCACATTAATTGCGTTGCGCTCACTGCCCGCTTTCCAGTCGGGAAACCTGTCGTGCCAGCTGCATTA
ATGAATCGGCCAACGCGCGGGGAGAGGCGGTTTGCGTATTGGGCGCTCTTCCGCTTCCTCGCTCACTGAC
TCGCTGCGCTCGGTCGTTCGGCTGCGGCGAGCGGTATCAGCTCACTCAAAGGCGGTAATACGGTTATCCA
CAGAATCAGGGGATAACGCAGGA
